>Addgene plasmid #114973 | NIK2 A9_pECIA2 | addgene full sequence | sequence record 296761 | Addgene NGS Result
GTAAAACGACGGCCAGTGAATTAATTCGTTGCAGGACAGGATGTGGTGCCCGATGTGACTAGCTCTTTGC
TGCAGGCCGTCCTATCCTCTGGTTCCGATAAGAGACCCAGAACTCCGGCCCCCCACCGCCCACCGCCACC
CCCATACATATGTGGTACGCAAGTAAGAGTGCCTGCGCATGCCCCATGTGCCCCACCAAGAGCTTTGCAT
CCCATACAAGTCCCCAAAGTGGAGAACCGAACCAATTCTTCGCGGGCAGAACAAAAGCTTCTGCACACGT
CTCCACTCGAATTTGGAGCCGGCCGGCGTGTGCAAAAGAGGTGAATCGAACGAAAGACCCGTGTGTAAAG
CCGCGTTTCCAAAATGTATAAAACCGAGAGCATCTGGCCAATGTGCATCAGTTGTGGTCAGCAGCAAAAT
CAAGTGAATCATCTCAGTGCAACTAAAGGGGGGATCCGATCTCAATATGAAGTTATGCATATTACTGGCC
GTCGTGGCCTTTGTTGGCCTCTCGCTCGGGGGTGTTAACTTTGAAGTTGTTGCCTTAATAGGAATCAAAA
GCTCACTGACTGATCCTCATGGAGTTCTAATGAATTGGGATGACACAGCAGTTGATCCATGTAGCTGGAA
CATGATCACTTGTTCTGATGGTTTTGTCATAAGGCTAGAAGCTCCAAGCCAAAACTTATCAGGAACTCTT
TCATCAAGTATTGGAAATTTAACAAATCTTCAAACTGTGTTATTGCAGAACAATTACATAACAGGAAACA
TCCCTCATGAGATTGGGAAATTGATGAAACTCAAAACACTTGATCTCTCTACCAATAACTTCACTGGTCA
AATCCCATTCACTCTTTCTTACTCCAAAAATCTTCAGTACTTGAGGGTTAATAATAACAGCCTGACAGGA
ACAATTCCTAGCTCATTGGCAAACATGACCCAACTCACTTTTTTGGATTTGTCGTATAATAACTTGAGTG
GACCAGTTCCAAGATCACTTGCCAAAACATTCAATGTTATGGGCAATTCTCAGATTTGTCCAACAGGAAC
TGAGAAAGACTGTAATGGGACTCAGCCTAAGCCAATGTCAATCACCTTGAACAGTTCTCAAAATAAATCA
TCTGATGGAGGAACTAAACTGGAGGTGCTGTTCCAGGGACCAGGGAGCGACAAAACTCACACATGCCCAC
CGTGCCCAGCACCTGAACTCCTGGGGGGACCGTCAGTCTTCCTCTTCCCCCCAAAACCCAAGGACACCCT
CATGATCTCCCGGACCCCTGAGGTCACATGCGTGGTGGTGGACGTGAGCCACGAAGACCCTGAGGTCAAG
TTCAACTGGTACGTGGACGGCGTGGAGGTGCATAATGCCAAGACAAAGCCGCGGGAGGAGCAGTACAACA
GCACGTACCGTGTGGTCAGCGTCCTCACCGTCCTGCACCAGGACTGGCTGAATGGCAAGGAGTACAAGTG
CAAGGTCTCCAACAAAGCCCTCCCAGCCCCCATCGAGAAAACCATCTCCAAAGCCAAAGGGCAGCCCCGA
GAACCACAGGTGTACACCCTGCCCCCATCCCGGGAGGAGATGACCAAGAACCAGGTCAGCCTGACCTGCC
TGGTCAAAGGCTTCTATCCCAGCGACATCGCCGTGGAGTGGGAGAGCAATGGGCAGCCGGAGAACAACTA
CAAGACCACGCCTCCCGTGCTGGACTCCGACGGCTCCTTCTTCCTCTACAGCAAGCTCACCGTGGACAAG
AGCAGGTGGCAGCAGGGGAACGTCTTCTCATGCTCCGTGATGCATGAGGGTCTGCACAACCACTACACGC
AGAAGAGCCTCTCCCTGTCTCCGGGTAAATCTAGAGGGCCCTTCGAAGGTAAGCCTATCCCTAACCCTCT
CCTCGGTCTCGATTCTACGCGTACCGGTCATCATCACCATCACCATTGAGTTTAAACCCGCTGATCAGCC
TCGACTGTGCCTTCTAAGGCCTGAGCTCGCTGATCAGCCTCGATCGAGGATCCAGACATGATAAGATACA
TTGATGAGTTTGGACAAACCACAACTAGAATGCAGTGAAAAAAATGCTTTATTTGTGAAATTTGTGATGC
TATTGCTTTATTTGTAACCATTATAAGCTGCAATAAACAAGTTAACAACAACAATTGCATTCATTTTATG
TTTCAGGTTCAGGGGGAGGTGTGGGAGGTTTTTTAAAGCAAGTAAAACCTCTACAAATGTGGTATGGCTG
ATTATGATCAGTCGACCTGCAGGCATGCAAGCTTGGCGTAATCATGGTCATAGCTGTTTCCTGTGTGAAA
TTGTTATCCGCTCACAATTCCACACAACATACGAGCCGGAAGCATAAAGTGTAAAGCCTGGGGTGCCTAA
TGAGTGAGCTAACTCACATTAATTGCGTTGCGCTCACTGCCCGCTTTCCAGTCGGGAAACCTGTCGTGCC
AGCTGCATTAATGAATCGGCCAACGCGCGGGGAGAGGCGGTTTGCGTATTGGGCGCTCTTCCGCTTCCTC
GCTCACTGACTCGCTGCGCTCGGTCGTTCGGCTGCGGCGAGCGGTATCAGCTCACTCAAAGGCGGTAATA
CGGTTATCCACAGAATCAGGGGATAACGCAGGAAAGAACATGTGAGCAAAAGGCCAGCAAAAGGCCAGGA
ACCGTAAAAAGGCCGCGTTGCTGGCGTTTTTCCATAGGCTCCGCCCCCCTGACGAGCATCACAAAAATCG
ACGCTCAAGTCAGAGGTGGCGAAACCCGACAGGACTATAAAGATACCAGGCGTTTCCCCCTGGAAGCTCC
CTCGTGCGCTCTCCTGTTCCGACCCTGCCGCTTACCGGATACCTGTCCGCCTTTCTCCCTTCGGGAAGCG
TGGCGCTTTCTCATAGCTCACGCTGTAGGTATCTCAGTTCGGTGTAGGTCGTTCGCTCCAAGCTGGGCTG
TGTGCACGAACCCCCCGTTCAGCCCGACCGCTGCGCCTTATCCGGTAACTATCGTCTTGAGTCCAACCCG
GTAAGACACGACTTATCGCCACTGGCAGCAGCCACTGGTAACAGGATTAGCAGAGCGAGGTATGTAGGCG
GTGCTACAGAGTTCTTGAAGTGGTGGCCTAACTACGGCTACACTAGAAGAACAGTATTTGGTATCTGCGC
TCTGCTGAAGCCAGTTACCTTCGGAAAAAGAGTTGGTAGCTCTTGATCCGGCAAACAAACCACCGCTGGT
AGCGGTGGTTTTTTTGTTTGCAAGCAGCAGATTACGCGCAGAAAAAAAGGATCTCAAGAAGATCCTTTGA
TCTTTTCTACGGGGTCTGACGCTCAGTGGAACGAAAACTCACGTTAAGGGATTTTGGTCATGAGATTATC
AAAAAGGATCTTCACCTAGATCCTTTTAAATTAAAAATGAAGTTTTAAATCAATCTAAAGTATATATGAG
TAAACTTGGTCTGACAGTTACCAATGCTTAATCAGTGAGGCACCTATCTCAGCGATCTGTCTATTTCGTT
CATCCATAGTTGCCTGACTCCCCGTCGTGTAGATAACTACGATACGGGAGGGCTTACCATCTGGCCCCAG
TGCTGCAATGATACCGCGAGACCCACGCTCACCGGCTCCAGATTTATCAGCAATAAACCAGCCAGCCGGA
AGGGCCGAGCGCAGAAGTGGTCCTGCAACTTTATCCGCCTCCATCCAGTCTATTAATTGTTGCCGGGAAG
CTAGAGTAAGTAGTTCGCCAGTTAATAGTTTGCGCAACGTTGTTGCCATTGCTACAGGCATCGTGGTGTC
ACGCTCGTCGTTTGGTATGGCTTCATTCAGCTCCGGTTCCCAACGATCAAGGCGAGTTACATGATCCCCC
ATGTTGTGCAAAAAAGCGGTTAGCTCCTTCGGTCCTCCGATCGTTGTCAGAAGTAAGTTGGCCGCAGTGT
TATCACTCATGGTTATGGCAGCACTGCATAATTCTCTTACTGTCATGCCATCCGTAAGATGCTTTTCTGT
GACTGGTGAGTACTCAACCAAGTCATTCTGAGAATAGTGTATGCGGCGACCGAGTTGCTCTTGCCCGGCG
TCAATACGGGATAATACCGCGCCACATAGCAGAACTTTAAAAGTGCTCATCATTGGAAAACGTTCTTCGG
GGCGAAAACTCTCAAGGATCTTACCGCTGTTGAGATCCAGTTCGATGTAACCCACTCGTGCACCCAACTG
ATCTTCAGCATCTTTTACTTTCACCAGCGTTTCTGGGTGAGCAAAAACAGGAAGGCAAAATGCCGCAAAA
AAGGGAATAAGGGCGACACGGAAATGTTGAATACTCATACTCTTCCTTTTTCAATATTATTGAAGCATTT
ATCAGGGTTATTGTCTCATGAGCGGATACATATTTGAATGTATTTAGAAAAATAAACAAATAGGGGTTCC
GCGCACATTTCCCCGAAAAGTGCCACCTGACGTCTAAGAAACCATTATTATCATGACATTAACCTATAAA
AATAGGCGTATCACGAGGCCCTTTCGTCTCGCGCGTTTCGGTGATGACGGTGAAAACCTCTGACACATGC
AGCTCCCGGAGACGGTCACAGCTTGTCTGTAAGCGGATGCCGGGAGCAGACAAGCCCGTCAGGGCGCGTC
AGCGGGTGTTGGCGGGTGTCGGGGCTGGCTTAACTATGCGGCATCAGAGCAGATTGTACTGAGAGTGCAC
CATATGCGGTGTGAAATACCGCACAGATGCGTAAGGAGAAAATACCGCATCAGGCGCCATTCGCCATTCA
GGCTGCGCAACTGTTGGGAAGGGCGATCGGTGCGGGCCTCTTCGCTATTACGCCAGCTGGCGAAAGGGGG
ATGTGCTGCAAGGCGATTAAGTTGGGTAACGCCAGGGTTTTCCCAGTCACGACGTT
Features (pLannotate 1.2.2; 18 found; start..end, strand, type, name):
     23..449     +  promoter       MT promoter: Drosophila metallothionein promoter
    467..520     +  sig_peptide    BiP signal sequence: Drosophila BiP signal sequence
    521..1138    +  CDS            NIK2 (fragment): NIK2_ARATH - Experimental evidence at protein level: Swiss-Prot protein existence level 1. Involved in defense response to geminivirus infection (By similarity). Phosphorylates RPL10A in vitro. From Arabidopsis thaliana (Mouse-ear cress).
   1169..1849    +  CDS            IGHG1 (fragment): IGHG1_HUMAN - Experimental evidence at protein level: Swiss-Prot protein existence level 1. Constant region of immunoglobulin heavy chains. Immunoglobulins, also known as antibodies, are membrane-bound or secreted glycoproteins produced by B lymphocytes. In the recognition phase of humoral immunity, the membrane-bound immunoglobulins serve as receptors which, upon binding of a specific antigen, trigger the clonal expansion and differentiation of B lymphocytes into immunoglobulins- secreting plasma cells. Secreted immunoglobulins mediate the effector phase of humoral immunity, which results in
   1868..1909    +  CDS            V5 tag: epitope tag from simian virus 5
   2009..2143    -  polyA_signal   SV40 poly(A) signal: SV40 polyadenylation signal
   2166..2250    -  CDS            large T antigen (fragment): large T antigen from SV40 (simian virus 40)
   2250..2274    +  misc_feature   MCS (fragment): pUC18/19 multiple cloning site
   2311..2327    -  protein_bind   lac operator: The lac repressor binds to the lac operator to inhibit transcription in E. coli. This inhibition can be relieved by adding lactose or isopropyl-β-D-thiogalactopyranoside (IPTG). lac repressor encoded by lacI
   2335..2365    -  promoter       lac promoter: promoter for the E. coli lac operon
   2380..2401    -  protein_bind   CAP binding site: CAP binding activates transcription in the presence of cAMP. E. coli catabolite activator protein
   2414..2506    -  CDS            lacI (fragment): lac repressor; lacI; The lac repressor binds to the lac operator to inhibit transcription in E. coli. This inhibition can be relieved by adding lactose or isopropyl-β-D-thiogalactopyranoside (IPTG).
   2689..3277    -  rep_origin     ori: high-copy-number ColE1/pMB1/pBR322/pUC origin of replication
   3448..4308    -  CDS            AmpR: β-lactamase; bla; confers resistance to ampicillin, carbenicillin, and related antibiotics
   4309..4413    -  promoter       AmpR promoter: bla
   4508..4543    +  CDS            rop (fragment): Rop protein, which maintains plasmids at low copy number; rop
   4645..4744    +  misc_feature   bom (fragment): basis of mobility region from pBR322
   4750..21      -  CDS            lacZα (fragment) (across the origin): LacZα fragment of β-galactosidase; lacZ fragment
