[The description below was written by a language model from this plasmid's Addgene catalogue record and pLannotate feature annotations shown in this document.]
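Description:
NIK2 A9_pECIA2 is an insect-cell expression plasmid built on the pECIA2 backbone and designed for secreted production of a plant receptor ectodomain in Drosophila cell culture. It is maintained in E. coli through a high-copy ColE1/pUC-type origin and an ampicillin resistance gene (β-lactamase with its own promoter). The remaining bacterial annotations (lac promoter/operator, CAP site, and fragments of lacI, lacZα, rop and bom) are remnants of the cloning-vector lineage rather than functional parts of the design. No selectable marker for insect cells is annotated in the 4,886 nt sequence.

The expression cassette is driven by the Drosophila metallothionein promoter, which is switched on by adding copper sulfate. Downstream, a Drosophila BiP signal sequence directs the product into the secretory pathway and is fused to the extracellular domain of Arabidopsis thaliana NIK2 (AT3G25560), a leucine-rich repeat receptor kinase. This fragment was inserted by ligation-independent cloning. It continues in frame into a human IgG1 Fc region, a V5 epitope and, according to the record, a hexahistidine tag, although the latter is not picked up in the feature table. An SV40 polyadenylation signal lies downstream of the cassette, though it is annotated on the opposite strand.

The catalogue describes this as the "bait" construct, to be paired with the matching prey vector NIK2 A9_pECIA14. It belongs to a collection used to map interactions between the extracellular domains of Arabidopsis LRR receptor kinases. The Fc and epitope tags would plausibly serve for capture, detection and purification of the secreted bait, but the record does not spell out the assay format.
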