Addgene plasmid #114973: NIK2 A9_pECIA2
Purpose: Bait vector NIK2 A9_pECIA2 should be used with prey vector NIK2 A9_pECIA14.
Depositing lab: Youssef Belkhadir. Depositing organization: Gregor Mendel Institute of Molecular Plant Biology. Publication: An extracellular network of Arabidopsis leucine-rich repeat receptor kinases. Smakowska-Luzan E, Mott GA, Parys K, Stegmann M, Howton TC, Layeghifard M, Neuhold J, Lehner A, Kong J, Grunwald K, Weinberger N, Satbhai SB, Mayer D, Busch W, Madalinski M, Stolt-Bergner P, Provart NJ, Mukhtar MS, Zipfel C, Desveaux D, Guttman DS, Belkhadir Y. Nature. 2018 Jan 18;553(7688):342-346. doi: 10.1038/nature25184. Epub 2018 Jan 10. PubMed 29320478.
Backbone
  Vector backbone: pECIA2
  Backbone manufacturer: Chris Garcia (Addgene plasmid # 47032)
  Vector type: Insect Expression
Growth in bacteria
  Bacterial resistance: Ampicillin, 100 μg/mL
  Growth temperature: 37°C
  Growth strain: DH5alpha
  Copy number: High Copy
Gene/Insert
  Gene/Insert name: AT3G25560
  Species: A. thaliana (mustard weed)
  Promoter: Metallothionein (Copper-Inducible)
  Tag / fusion protein: Fc, V5 and hexahistidine tags (C terminal on backbone)
  Cloning method: Ligation Independent Cloning
Terms and licenses: Academic/Nonprofit Terms; Industry Terms: Not Available to Industry
Depositor comments: Plasmid for secreted expression in Drosophila cell culture by induction via CuSO4. Insert is an extracellular domain of indicated LRR-RK, C-terminally tagged with Fc, V5 and hexahistidine tags. Insert Protein Sequence: GVNFEVVALIGIKSSLTDPHGVLMNWDDTAVDPCSWNMITCSDGFVIRLEAPSQNLSGTLSSSIGNLTNLQTVLLQNNYITGNIPHEIGKLMKLKTLDLSTNNFTGQIPFTLSYSKNLQYLRVNNNSLTGTIPSSLANMTQLTFLDLSYNNLSGPVPRSLAKTFNVMGNSQICPTGTEKDCNGTQPKPMSITLNSSQNKSSDGGTK
How to cite: NIK2 A9_pECIA2 was a gift from Youssef Belkhadir (Addgene plasmid # 114973 ; http://n2t.net/addgene:114973 ; RRID:Addgene_114973)
